Addgene plasmid #9064: pBABE-zeo small T C97S E102Q
Depositing lab: Bob Weinberg. Depositing organization: Whitehead Institute for Biomedical Research. Publication: Enumeration of the simian virus 40 early region elements necessary for human cell transformation. Hahn WC, Dessain SK, Brooks MW, King JE, Elenbaas B, Sabatini DM, DeCaprio JA, Weinberg RA. Mol Cell Biol 2002 Apr;22(7):2111-23. 10.1128/MCB.22.7.2111-2123.2002 PubMed 11884599.
Backbone
  Vector backbone: pBABE-zeo
  Backbone size w/o insert (bp): 4800
  Vector type: Mammalian Expression, Retroviral
  Selectable markers: Zeocin
Growth in bacteria
  Bacterial resistance: Ampicillin, 100 μg/mL
  Growth temperature: 37°C
  Growth strain: DH5alpha
  Copy number: High Copy
Gene/Insert
  Gene/Insert name: SV40 small T Antigen 97, 102 (alt name: SV40 small T Antigen)
  Species: simian virus
  Insert size (bp): 520
  Mutation: C97S, E102Q
  Entrez Gene: SV40gp7 (a.k.a. SV40gp7)
  Cloning method: Restriction Enzyme; 5′ cloning site BamHI (not destroyed); 3′ cloning site EcoRI (not destroyed)
  Sequencing primers: 5′ pBABE 5'; 3′ pBABE 3'
Terms and licenses: Academic/Nonprofit Terms; Industry Terms: Not Available to Industry
How to cite: pBABE-zeo small T C97S E102Q was a gift from Bob Weinberg (Addgene plasmid # 9064 ; http://n2t.net/addgene:9064 ; RRID:Addgene_9064)
