[The description below was written by a language model from this plasmid's Addgene catalogue record.]
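Description:
pBABE-zeo small T C97S E102Q is a retroviral mammalian expression plasmid built on the pBABE-zeo backbone (about 4.8 kb without insert). It is propagated as a high-copy plasmid in E. coli under ampicillin selection, and it carries a zeocin resistance marker for selecting transduced or transfected mammalian cells. No feature table accompanies the record, so individual elements are not itemised. pBABE-family vectors are generally Moloney murine leukemia virus-derived designs in which the insert sits between the long terminal repeats and is transcribed from the 5′ LTR. A packaging signal lets the transcript be encapsidated when the plasmid is introduced into a packaging cell line, and the drug marker is driven by a separate internal promoter. The resulting replication-defective virus integrates stably into target cells.

The payload is an insert of roughly 520 bp encoding the simian virus 40 small t antigen, cloned between BamHI and EcoRI sites that both remain intact. It bears two point substitutions, C97S and E102Q. The record does not state the functional consequence of these mutations, and no epitope tag or reporter is listed. The associated publication concerns defining which elements of the SV40 early region are required to transform human cells. This suggests the construct serves as a mutant small t allele for comparison with wild-type small t in transformation assays. In such assays it would typically be delivered by retroviral infection and zeocin selection, possibly alongside other oncogenic elements carried on vectors with different markers.
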