>Addgene plasmid #9064 | pBABE-zeo small T C97S E102Q | addgene partial sequence | sequence record 17584 | 9064 with pBABE5'
GGATAAGTTTTAACAGAGAGGAATCTTTGCAGCTAATGGACCTTCTAGGTCTTGAAAGGAGTGCCTGGGG
GAATATTCCTCTGATGAGAAAGGCATATTTAAAAAAATGCAAGGAGTTTCATCCTGATAAAGGAGGAGAT
GAAGAAAAAATGAAGAAAATGAATACTCTGTACAAGAAAATGGAAGATGGAGTAAAATATGCTCATCAAC
CTGACTTTGGAGGCTTCTGGGATGCAACTGAGGTATTTGCTTCTTCCTTAAATCCTGGTGTTGATGCAAT
GTATTCGAAACAATGGCCTCAGTGTGCAAAGAAAATGTCTGCTAACTGCATATGCTTGCTGTGCTTACTG
AGGATGAAGCATGAAAATAGAAAATTATACAGGAAAGATCCACTTGTGTGGGTTGATTGCTACTGCTTCG
ATTGCTTTAGAATGTGGTTTGGACTTGATCTTTGTGAAGGAACCTTACTTCTGTGGTGTGACATAATTGG
ACAAACTACCTACAGAGATTTAAAGCTCTAAGAATTCGCCAGCACAGTGGTCGACCCTGTGGAATGTGTG
TCAGTTAGGGTGTGGAAAGTCCCCAGGCTCCCCAGCAGGCAGAAGTATGCAAAGCATGCATCTCAATTAG
TCAGCAACCAGGTGTGGAAAGTCCCCAGGCTCCCCAGCAGGCAGAAGTATGCAAAGCATGCATCTCAATT
AGTCACCAAACCATAGTCCCGCCCCTAACTCCGCCCATCCCGCCCCTAACTCCGCCCAGTTCCGCCCATT
CTCCGCCCCATGGCTGACTAATTTTTTTTATTTATGCAGAGGCCGAGGCCGCCTCGGCCTCTGAGCTATT
CCAGAAGTAGTGAGGAGGCTTTTTTGGAGGCCTAGGCTTTTGCAAAAAGCTACTGCATAC
